Addgene plasmid #203816: pCgVchCAST-crtYf
Purpose: Expression of CRISPR-associated transposases, shuttle vector for Corynebacterium glutamicum / E. coli
Depositing lab: Sheng Yang. Depositing organization: CAS Center for Excellence in Molecular Plant Sciences ("CEMPS"). Publication: RNA-Guided DNA Transposition in Corynebacterium glutamicum and Bacillus subtilis. Yang S, Zhu J, Zhou X, Zhang J, Li Q, Bian F, Zhu J, Yan T, Wang X, Zhang Y, Yang J, Jiang Y, Yang S. ACS Synth Biol. 2023 Jul 21;12(7):2198-2202. doi: 10.1021/acssynbio.3c00193. Epub 2023 Jun 22. PubMed 37348112.
Backbone
  Vector backbone: pJYS1Ptac
  Vector type: Bacterial Expression, CRISPR
Growth in bacteria
  Bacterial resistance: Kanamycin, 50 μg/mL
  Growth temperature: 37°C
  Growth strain: DH5alpha
  Copy number: Low Copy
Gene/Insert
  Gene/Insert name: VchTniQ, VchCas5/8, VchCas7, VchCas6, VchTnsABC, CRISPR(crtYf)
  Species: Vibrio cholera
  Cloning method: Gibson Cloning
Terms and licenses: Academic/Nonprofit Terms; Industry Terms: Not Available to Industry
Depositor comments: Plasmid can also be transformed in Corynebacterium glutamicum, grown at 30 C
How to cite: pCgVchCAST-crtYf was a gift from Sheng Yang (Addgene plasmid # 203816 ; http://n2t.net/addgene:203816 ; RRID:Addgene_203816)
