[The description below was written by a language model from this plasmid's Addgene catalogue record and pLannotate feature annotations shown in this document.]
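Description:
pCgVchCAST-crtYf is a low-copy Corynebacterium glutamicum / E. coli shuttle vector of about 14.9 kb, built by Gibson assembly on the pJYS1Ptac backbone, that expresses a complete CRISPR-associated transposase (CAST) system from Vibrio cholerae. The insert comprises VchTniQ, the Cascade components VchCas5/8, VchCas7 and VchCas6, the transposition proteins VchTnsA, TnsB and TnsC, and a CRISPR array whose spacer targets crtYf, presumably the C. glutamicum carotenoid biosynthesis gene of that name. In such systems the TniQ–Cascade complex uses the crRNA to find its genomic target and recruits TnsABC to insert a transposon at a fixed distance downstream, giving RNA-guided DNA integration without double-strand breaks or homologous recombination.

The automated annotation covers only part of the plasmid. The large region between roughly 1.4 and 9.9 kb, where the CAST genes presumably lie, carries no annotated features. Just upstream of it are a divergently oriented TetR gene, followed by rrnB T1 and T2 terminators, and a tet operator, which suggests tetracycline-inducible control of at least part of the payload, although the record does not state the promoters; a T7 terminator lies at the downstream end. Selection is by kanamycin through the neo (nptII) gene, which is accompanied by a residual Tn5 transposase fragment. A CloDF13 origin supports replication in E. coli, whereas the Corynebacterium replicon is not annotated and probably sits in the unannotated stretch between the marker and that origin. Whether a donor mini-transposon is carried on this plasmid is not indicated. The construct is intended for RNA-guided transposition into the C. glutamicum genome.
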