Features (pLannotate 1.2.2; 12 found; start..end, strand, type, name):
     19..46      -  terminator     rrnB T2 terminator: transcription terminator T2 from the E. coli rrnB gene
    138..219     -  terminator     rrnB T1 terminator: Escherichia coli rrnB; transcription terminator T1 from the E. coli rrnB gene
    304..927     -  CDS            TetR: tetracycline repressor TetR; tetR from transposon Tn10; TetR binds to the tetracycline operator tetO to inhibit transcription. This inhibition can be relieved by adding tetracycline or doxycycline.
   1347..1365    +  protein_bind   tet operator: bacterial operator O1 for the tetR and tetA genes tetracycline repressor TetR
   9905..9922    +  CDS            SET1 (fragment): solubility-enhancement tag derived from T7 phage gene 10B
   9930..9977    +  terminator     T7 terminator: transcription terminator for bacteriophage T7 RNA polymerase
  10130..10187   +  promoter       AmpR promoter (fragment): bla
  10209..11000   -  CDS            neo: KKA2_KLEPN - Also known as kan, nptII. Experimental evidence at protein level: Swiss-Prot protein existence level 1. Resistance to kanamycin, neomycin, paromomycin, ribostamycin, butirosin and gentamicin B. From Klebsiella pneumoniae.
  11032..11310   -  CDS            tnpA (fragment): TN5P_ECOLX - Also known as tnp. Experimental evidence at protein level: Swiss-Prot protein existence level 1. Mediates transposition of transposon Tn5 by a 'cut and paste' mechanism. First, the monomeric transposase binds the 19 bp inverted DNA repeats flanking the transposon. Then, dimerization of the DNA- bound transposase creates a synaptic DNA complex. After nicking of the first DNA strand, excision of the transposon proceeds through a series of intermediates. The transposase then mediates the insertion of the transposon at a new site by strand transfer. The activity of the wild- type tran
  13959..14697   -  rep_origin     CloDF13 ori: Plasmids containing the CloDF13 (CDF) origin of replication can be propagated in E. coli cells that contain additional plasmids with compatible origins.
  14794..14858   -  CDS            TcR (fragment): tetracycline efflux protein; tet; confers resistance to tetracycline
  14873..14894   -  protein_bind   CAP binding site: CAP binding activates transcription in the presence of cAMP. E. coli catabolite activator protein
>Addgene plasmid #203816 | pCgVchCAST-crtYf | addgene full sequence | sequence record 403367 | Addgene NGS Result
AGAGTTTGTAGAAACGCAAAAAGGCCATCCGTCAGGATGGCCTTCTGCTTAATTTGATGCCTGGCAGTTT
ATGGCGGGCGTCCTGCCCGCCACCCTCCGGGCCGTTGCTTCGCAACGTTCAAATCCGCTCCCGGCGGATT
TGTCCTACTCAGGAGAGCGTTCACCGACAAACAACAGATAAAACGAAAGGCCCAGTCTTTCGACTGAGCC
TTTCGTTTTATTTAAATTCTAGACTGATGAATCCCCTAATGATTTTTATCAAAATCATTAAGGTTACCAT
CACGGAAAAAGGTTATGCTGCTTTTAAGACCCACTTTTACATTTAAGTTGTTTTTCTAATCCGCATATGA
TCAATTCAAGGCCGAATAAGAAGGCTGGCTCTGCACCTTGGTGATCAAATAATTCGATAGCTTGTCGTAA
TAATGGCGGCATACTATCAGTAGTAGGTGTTTCCCTTTCTTCTTTAGCGACTTGATGCTCTTGATCTTCC
AATACGCAACCTAAAGTAAAATGCCCCACAGCGCTGAGTGCATATAATGCATTCTCTAGTGAAAAACCTT
GTTGGCATAAAAAGGCTAATTGATTTTCGAGAGTTTCATACTGTTTTTCTGTAGGCCGTGTACCTAAATG
TACTTTTGCTCCATCGCGATGACTTAGTAAAGCACATCTAAAACTTTTAGCGTTATTACGTAAAAAATCT
TGCCAGCTTTCCCCTTCTAAAGGGCAAAAGTGAGTATGGTGCCTATCTAACATCTCAATGGCTAAGGCGT
CGAGCAAAGCCCGCTTATTTTTTACATGCCAATACAATGTAGGCTGCTCTACACCTAGCTTCTGGGCGAG
TTTACGGGTTGTTAAACCTTCGATTCCGACCTCATTAAGCAGCTCTAATGCGCTGTTAATCACTTTACTT
TTATCTAATCTAGACATGTTGTGTCTCCTCTAAAGATTGTAGGAAATGCAATGTGTCAAGCAGTTAGGTC
AATCAGAGCATCGGTCACTCAAGAATTCTTGAGCTGACAGAACCCAAGGGCGAGTATGGCGAATTTTTCC
AACTCACGCACCAAACCTACTCACATTGGATAATTCGTCGAGTCAACTCCGTGTCAACCTGTCCTCAACT
TTAGCGGGGAAACAAAGATTTCGCAGCAGATGCAAAATCATACAGACACATTCAAAAATGGACATTGACC
CCAAACGGGGGCATTTCCAACACTTGCGCTAAATAGTTTTTGCAGGGAACGAACCTGAAATCGTTCGCAC
TACGATCTGCTCCCCCGAATGGGGTTAATTATGAACTACATTACACCCCCGTGAATCGAATTCCAAAAAC
TAAAAAAAATATTGACACTCTATCATTGATAGAGTATAATTAACGGGATCCACTCTTCATTGATAAGTCG
CCAAGCTTGGGATCCCCAGCTTGTTGATACACTAATGCTTTTATATAGGGAAAAGGTGGTGAACTACTCC
ATGGGTGAACTGCCGAGTAGGTAGCTGATAACAGGCAACCATAGGGCAGGAATCAGAAGTACTGGTGAAC
TGCCGAGTAGGTAGCTGATAACGGATCCGAATTCGAGCTCGGCGCGCCTGCAGGTCGACAAGCTTGCGGC
CGCTAGGGAAAAGGTGGTGAACTACTATGTTCCTGCAGCGCCCAAAGCCATACTCCGATGAGTCCCTCGA
ATCCTTCTTCATCCGCGTGGCTAACAAGAACGGCTACGGCGACGTCCACCGCTTCCTGGAGGCAACCAAG
CGCTTCCTCCAGGATATCGACCACAACGGCTACCAGACCTTCCCAACCGATATCACCCGCATCAACCCAT
ACTCCGCCAAGAACTCCTCCTCCGCTCGCACCGCATCCTTCCTGAAGCTCGCCCAGCTGACCTTCAACGA
GCCACCAGAACTGCTCGGCCTCGCTATCAACCGCACCAACATGAAGTACTCCCCATCCACCTCCGCAGTG
GTCCGTGGTGCAGAAGTGTTCCCACGTTCCCTGCTCCGCACCCACTCCATCCCATGCTGCCCACTGTGCC
TCCGCGAGAACGGCTACGCTTCCTACCTGTGGCACTTCCAGGGCTACGAATACTGCCACTCCCACAACGT
GCCACTCATCACCACCTGCTCCTGCGGCAAGGAGTTCGACTACCGCGTCTCCGGCCTGAAGGGCATCTGC
TGCAAGTGCAAGGAACCAATCACCCTCACCTCCCGCGAGAACGGCCACGAAGCAGCCTGCACCGTGTCCA
ACTGGCTGGCTGGCCACGAGTCCAAGCCACTGCCAAACCTCCCAAAGTCCTACCGTTGGGGTCTGGTGCA
CTGGTGGATGGGCATCAAGGATTCCGAATTCGACCACTTCTCCTTCGTCCAGTTCTTCTCCAACTGGCCA
CGCTCCTTCCACTCCATCATCGAAGATGAGGTCGAATTCAACCTGGAGCACGCAGTGGTCTCCACCTCCG
AACTGCGTCTCAAGGACCTGCTCGGTCGTCTGTTCTTCGGCTCCATCCGCCTGCCAGAACGCAACCTCCA
GCACAACATCATCCTCGGCGAGCTGCTCTGCTACCTGGAAAACCGCCTCTGGCAGGATAAGGGCCTGATC
GCAAACCTCAAGATGAACGCCCTGGAGGCTACCGTGATGCTGAACTGCTCCCTCGACCAGATCGCCTCCA
TGGTCGAACAGCGCATCCTGAAGCCAAACCGCAAGTCCAAGCCAAACTCCCCACTGGATGTGACCGACTA
CCTCTTCCACTTCGGCGATATCTTCTGCCTGTGGCTCGCAGAGTTCCAGTCCGACGAATTCAACCGCTCC
TTCTACGTCTCGAGGTGGTAAATGCAGACCCTGAAGGAGCTCATCGCCTCCAACCCAGATGACCTGACCA
CCGAACTCAAGCGCGCTTTCCGCCCACTGACCCCACACATCGCAATCGATGGCAACGAGCTGGACGCCCT
CACCATCCTGGTGAACCTCACCGATAAGACCGATGACCAGAAGGATCTGCTCGACCGCGCAAAGTGCAAG
CAGAAGCTGCGCGACGAAAAGTGGTGGGCCTCCTGCATCAACTGCGTGAACTACCGCCAGTCCCACAACC
CAAAGTTCCCAGATATCCGTTCCGAGGGTGTCATCCGTACCCAGGCACTGGGCGAACTCCCATCCTTCCT
GCTCTCCTCCTCCAAGATCCCACCATACCACTGGTCCTACTCCCACGATTCCAAGTACGTCAACAAGTCC
GCCTTCCTGACCAACGAATTCTGCTGGGACGGCGAGATCTCCTGCCTGGGTGAACTGCTCAAGGATGCTG
ACCACCCACTCTGGAACACCCTGAAGAAGCTCGGCTGCTCCCAGAAGACCTGCAAGGCTATGGCAAAGCA
GCTCGCTGATATCACCCTGACCACCATCAACGTGACCCTCGCACCAAACTACCTGACCCAGATCTCCCTC
CCAGATTCCGACACCTCCTATATCTCCCTGTCCCCAGTCGCTTCCCTCTCCATGCAGTCCCACTTCCACC
AGCGCCTGCAGGATGAAAACCGCCACTCCGCAATCACCCGCTTCTCCCGCACCACCAACATGGGTGTGAC
CGCTATGACCTGCGGTGGTGCATTCCGCATGCTGAAGTCCGGCGCAAAGTTCTCCTCCCCACCACACCAC
CGCCTGAACTCCAAGCGCTCCTGGCTCACCTCCGAACACGTGCAGTCCCTGAAGCAGTACCAGCGCCTGA
ACAAGTCCCTCATCCCAGAGAACTCCCGCATCGCACTGCGCCGCAAGTACAAGATCGAACTCCAGAACAT
GGTCCGCTCCTGGTTCGCCATGCAGGATCACACCCTGGACTCCAACATCCTGATCCAGCACCTCAACCAC
GATCTGTCCTACCTCGGCGCCACCAAGCGCTTCGCATACGACCCAGCCATGACCAAGCTGTTCACCGAAC
TGCTCAAGCGCGAGCTCTCCAACTCCATCAACAACGGCGAGCAGCACACCAACGGCTCCTTCCTGGTGCT
CCCAAACATCCGTGTCTGCGGTGCAACCGCTCTGTCCTCCCCAGTGACCGTCGGCATCCCATCCCTCACC
GCCTTCTTCGGCTTCGTGCACGCTTTCGAACGCAACATCAACCGCACCACCTCCTCCTTCCGCGTCGAGT
CCTTCGCTATCTGCGTGCACCAGCTGCACGTCGAAAAGCGCGGCCTCACCGCAGAATTCGTGGAGAAGGG
CGATGGCACCATCTCCGCACCAGCCACCCGCGATGACTGGCAGTGCGACGTGGTCTTCTCCCTGATCCTC
AACACCAACTTCGCCCAGCACATCGATCAGGACACCCTGGTCACCTCCCTCCCAAAGCGTCTGGCTCGTG
GTTCCGCAAAGATCGCTATCGATGACTTCAAGCACATCAACTCCTTCTCCACCCTGGAAACCGCTATCGA
GTCCCTCCCAATCGAGGCAGGTCGTTGGCTGTCCCTCTACGCACAGTCCAACAACAACCTGTCCGATCTG
CTCGCAGCCATGACCGAAGACCACCAGCTCATGGCATCCTGCGTGGGCTACCACCTGCTCGAAGAGCCAA
AGGATAAGCCAAACTCCCTGCGCGGCTACAAGCACGCTATCGCAGAGTGCATCATCGGCCTCATCAACTC
CATCACCTTCTCCTCCGAAACCGACCCAAACACCATCTTCTGGTCCCTGAAGAACTACCAGAACTACCTC
GTGGTCCAGCCAAGGAGTATCAACGATGAAACTACCGACAAATCTAGCCTATGAGCGCTCCATCGATCCA
TCCGACGTCTGCTTCTTCGTGGTCTGGCCAGATGACCGCAAGACCCCACTCACCTACAACTCCCGCACCC
TGCTCGGCCAGATGGAAGCAGCCTCCCTGGCTTACGATGTGTCCGGCCAGCCAATCAAGTCCGCAACCGC
TGAGGCACTCGCACAGGGTAACCCACACCAGGTGGACTTCTGCCACGTCCCATACGGCGCATCCCACATC
GAATGCTCCTTCTCCGTCTCCTTCTCCTCCGAGCTGCGCCAGCCATACAAGTGCAACTCCTCCAAGGTGA
AGCAGACCCTGGTGCAGCTCGTCGAACTGTACGAGACCAAGATCGGCTGGACCGAACTCGCCACCCGCTA
CCTGATGAACATCTGCAACGGCAAGTGGCTCTGGAAGAACACCCGCAAGGCTTACTGCTGGAACATCGTC
CTGACCCCATGGCCATGGAACGGCGAAAAAGTGGGCTTCGAGGATATCCGCACCAACTACACCTCCCGCC
AGGACTTCAAGAACAACAAGAACTGGTCCGCAATCGTCGAAATGATCAAGACCGCCTTCTCCTCCACCGA
TGGCCTGGCCATCTTCGAGGTGCGCGCTACCCTGCACCTCCCAACCAACGCCATGGTGCGCCCATCCCAG
GTCTTCACCGAAAAGGAGTCCGGCTCCAAGTCCAAGTCCAAGACCCAGAACTCCCGCGTCTTCCAGTCCA
CCACCATCGACGGTGAACGTTCCCCAATCCTCGGTGCTTTCAAGACCGGCGCTGCAATCGCAACCATCGA
TGACTGGTACCCAGAAGCAACCGAGCCACTGCGTGTGGGTCGTTTCGGTGTCCACCGCGAAGATGTGACC
TGCTACCGCCACCCATCCACCGGCAAGGACTTCTTCTCCATCCTCCAGCAGGCAGAACACTACATCGAGG
TGCTGTCCGCTAACAAGACCCCAGCACAGGAGACCATCAACGATATGCACTTCCTCATGGCCAACCTGAT
CAAGGGCGGCATGTTCCAGCACAAAGGAGACTGACTGTGAAGTGGTACTACAAGACCATCACCTTCCTCC
CAGAACTGTGCAACAACGAGTCCCTCGCAGCAAAGTGCCTCCGTGTGCTGCACGGCTTCAACTACCAGTA
CGAAACCCGCAACATCGGCGTCTCCTTCCCACTCTGGTGCGATGCTACCGTGGGCAAGAAGATCTCCTTC
GTCTCCAAGAACAAGATCGAACTGGACCTGCTCCTGAAGCAGCACTACTTCGTGCAGATGGAGCAGCTCC
AGTACTTCCACATCTCCAACACCGTGCTGGTCCCAGAGGATTGCACCTACGTCTCCTTCCGCCGCTGCCA
GTCCATCGACAAGCTCACCGCTGCAGGTCTGGCTCGTAAGATCCGTCGTCTCGAAAAGCGTGCACTGTCC
CGTGGCGAGCAGTTCGATCCATCCTCCTTCGCACAGAAGGAACACACCGCCATCGCTCACTACCACTCCC
TGGGCGAGTCCTCCAAGCAGACCAACCGCAACTTCCGCCTCAACATCCGCATGCTGTCCGAACAGCCACG
CGAGGGCAACTCCATCTTCTCCTCCTACGGCCTCTCCAACTCCGAAAACTCCTTCCAGCCAGTGCCACTG
ATCTAATAGGGAAAAGGTGGTGAACTACTATGGCAACCTCCCTGCCAACCCCATCCGCAATCACCACCTC
CGCCCTGGAATACGCATTCCACACCCCAGCACGCAACCTGACCAAGTCCCGCGGCAAGAACATCCACCGC
TACGTGTCCGTGAAGATGTCCAAGCGCATCACCGTGGAATCCACCCTGGAATGCGATGCATGCTACCACT
TCGACTTCGAACCATCCATCGTGCGCTTCTGCGCACAGCCAATCCGCTTCCTGTACTACCTGAACGGCCA
GTCCCACTCCTACGTGCCAGACTTCCTGGTGCAGTTCGACACCAACGAATTTGTGCTGTACGAAGTGAAG
TCCGCATACGCAAAGAACAAGCCAGACTTCGATGTGGAATGGGAAGCAAAGGTGAAGGCCGCAACCGAAC
TGGGCCTGGAACTGGAACTGGTGGAAGAATCCGACATCCGCGACACCGTGGTGCTGAACAACCTGAAGCG
CATGCACCGCTACGCCTCCAAGGACGAACTGAACAACGTGCACAACTCCCTGCTGAAGATCATCAAGTAC
AACGGCGCACAGTCCGCACGCTGCCTGGGCGAACAGCTGGGCCTGAAGGGCCGCACCGTGCTGCCAATCC
TGTGCGACCTGCTGTCCCGCTGCCTGCTGGATACCCGCCTGGATAAGCCACTGTCCCTGGAATCCCGCTT
CGAGTTGGCCAGTTATGGCTAAGAAGGGCTTCTCCTCCTTCCACCGCAAGGCTGTGTCCTCCCAGGATAC
CCTCGAATCCATCGAGCTGGTGTCCTCCGCAAACTGCCTCGAATCCGTCACCTACCAGGACATCTCCGCT
TTCCCAGAGACCATCGCAGTCGAAATCAACTTCCGCCTGTCCATCCTCCGCTTCCTGGCACGCAAGTGCG
AAACCATCGTGGCCAAGTCCATCGAGCCACACCGCGTCGAACTGCAGCAGAACTACTCCCGCAAGATCCC
ATCCGCCATCACCATCTACCGCTGGTGGCTCGCTTTCCGCAAGTCCGATTACAACCCAATCTCCCTGGCC
CCAAACATCAAGGACCGCGGCAACCGCGAAACCAAGGTGTCCACCGTGGTCGATTCCATCATGGAGCAGG
CAGTGGAACGCGTCATCTCCGGCCGCAAGGTGAACGTCTCCTCCGCATACAAGCGTGTGCGTCGTAAGGT
CCGCCAGTACAACCTGACCCACGGCACCAAGTACACCTACCCAAAGTACGAGTCCGTGCGCAAGCGCGTG
AAGAAGAAGACCCCATTCGAACTGCTCGCAGCAGGCAAGGGCGAGCGTGTGGCTAAGCGCGAATTCCGCC
GCATGGGCAAGAAGATCCTCACCTCCTCCGTGCTGGAACGCGTCGAGATCGATCACACCGTGGTCGACCT
CTTCGCAGTCCACGAAGAGTACCGTATCCCACTGGGTCGTCCATGGCTCACCCAGCTGGTGGATTGCTAC
TCCAAGGCCGTCATCGGCTTCTACCTGGGCTTCGAGCCACCATCCTACGTGTCCGTCTCCCTGGCACTCA
AGAACGCCATCCAGCGCAAGGATGACCTCATCTCCTCCTACGAATCCATCGAAAACGAGTGGCTGTGCTA
CGGCATCCCAGATCTGCTCGTGACCGACAACGGCAAGGAGTTCCTGTCCAAGGCTTTCGATCAGGCATGC
GAATCCCTGCTCATCAACGTGCACCAGAACAAGGTCGAGACCCCAGACAACAAGCCACACGTGGAACGCA
ACTACGGCACCATCAACACCTCCCTGCTCGATGACCTCCCTGGCAAGTCCTTCTCCCAGTACCTGCAGCG
CGAGGGCTACGATTCCGTCGGCGAAGCAACCCTGACCCTCAACGAAATCCGCGAGATCTACCTCATCTGG
CTGGTGGACATCTACCACAAGAAGCCAAACCAGCGCGGCACCAACTGCCCAAACGTCGCTTGGAAGAAGG
GCTGCCAGGAATGGGAGCCAGAAGAGTTCTCCGGCTCCAAGGATGAACTCGACTTCAAGTTCGCAATCGT
GGATTACAAGCAGCTGACCAAAGTGGGCATCACCGTCTACAAGGAGCTCTCCTACTCCAACGACCGCCTG
GCCGAATACCGCGGCAAGAAGGGCAACCACAAGGTGCAGTTCAAGTACAACCCAGAGTGCATGGCTGTGA
TCTGGGTCCTGGATGAGGACATGAACGAATACTTCACCGTGAACGCCATCGATTACGAATACGCTTCCCG
CGTCTCCCTCTGGCAGCACAAGTACAACATGAAGTACCAGGCCGAGCTGAACTCCGCTGAATACGATGAG
GACAAGGAAATCGATGCTGAAATCAAGATCGAAGAGATCGCAGACCGCTCCATCGTGAAGACCAACAAGA
TCCGTGCACGTCGTCGTGGTGCACGTCACCAGGAAAACTCCGCTCGCGCAAAGTCCATCTCCAACGCCAA
CCCAGCTTCCATCCAGAAGCACGAAGATGAGATCGTGTCCGCCGACAACGATGACTGGGATATCGACTAC
GTCTGAGAAATCGTCAAATGTCCGAAACCCGTGAGGCTCGTATCTCCCGTGCTAAGCGCGCATTCGTGTC
CACCCCATCCGTCCGCAAGATCCTCTCCTACATGGATCGCTGCCGCGATCTGTCCGACCTCGAATCCGAG
CCAACCTGCATGATGGTGTACGGTGCATCCGGTGTGGGCAAGACCACCGTCATCAAGAAGTACCTGAACC
AGAACCGTCGTGAATCCGAGGCAGGTGGTGACATCATCCCAGTCCTGCACATCGAACTCCCAGATAACGC
TAAGCCAGTGGACGCAGCCCGCGAACTGCTCGTCGAGATGGGCGATCCACTGGCTCTCTACGAAACCGAC
CTGGCACGCCTCACCAAGCGTCTGACCGAGCTCATCCCAGCAGTGGGCGTCAAGCTGATCATCATCGATG
AATTCCAGCACCTCGTGGAAGAGCGTTCCAACCGTGTGCTGACCCAGGTCGGCAACTGGCTGAAGATGAT
CCTCAACAAGACCAAGTGCCCAATCGTCATCTTCGGCATGCCATACTCCAAGGTGGTCCTGCAGGCTAAC
TCCCAGCTCCACGGCCGCTTCTCCATCCAGGTGGAACTGCGTCCATTCTCCTACCAGGGTGGTCGTGGCG
TCTTCAAGACCTTCCTGGAGTACCTCGACAAGGCACTGCCATTCGAAAAGCAGGCCGGCCTCGCTAACGA
GTCCCTGCAGAAGAAGCTCTACGCCTTCTCCCAGGGCAACATGCGCTCCCTGCGCAACCTCATCTACCAG
GCATCCATCGAAGCCATCGATAACCAGCACGAGACCATCACCGAAGAGGACTTCGTGTTCGCATCCAAGC
TGACCTCCGGCGATAAGCCAAACTCCTGGAAGAACCCATTCGAAGAGGGCGTGGAAGTCACCGAGGACAT
GCTCCGCCCACCACCAAAGGATATCGGCTGGGAAGACTACCTGCGTCACTCCACCCCACGTGTGTCCAAG
CCAGGTCGCAACAAGAACTTCTTCGAGTAACCTAGGCTGCTGCCACCGCTGAGCAATAACTAGCATAACC
CCTTGGGGCCTCTAAACGGGTCTTGAGGGGTTTTTTGCTGAAACCTCAGGCATTTGAGAAGCACACGGTC
ACACTGCTTCCGGTAGTCAATAAACCGGTAAACCAGCAATAGACATAAGCGGCTATTTAACGACCCTGCC
CTGAACCGACGACAAGCTGACGACCGGTGGCACTTTTCGGGGAAATGTGCGCGGAACCCCTATTTGTTTA
TTTTTCTAAATACATTCAAATATGTATCCGCTCATGAATTAATTCAAGCTTCATATCAGAAGAACTCGTC
AAGAAGGCGATAGAAGGCGATGCGCTGCGAATCGGGAGCGGCGATACCGTAAAGCACGAGGAAGCGGTCA
GCCCATTCGCCGCCAAGCTCTTCAGCAATATCACGGGTAGCCAACGCTATGTCCTGATAGCGGTCCGCCA
CACCCAGCCGGCCACAGTCGATGAATCCAGAAAAGCGGCCATTTTCCACCATGATATTCGGCAAGCAGGC
ATCGCCATGGGTCACGACGAGATCCTCGCCGTCGGGCATCCGCGCCTTGAGCCTGGCGAACAGTTCGGCT
GGCGCGAGCCCCTGATGCTCTTCGTCCAGATCATCCTGATCGACAAGACCGGCTTCCATCCGAGTACGTG
CTCGCTCGATGCGATGTTTCGCTTGGTGGTCGAATGGGCAGGTAGCCGGATCAAGCGTATGCAGCCGCCG
CATTGCATCAGCCATGATGGATACTTTCTCGGCAGGAGCAAGGTGAGATGACAGGAGATCCTGCCCCGGC
ACTTCGCCCAATAGCAGCCAGTCCCTTCCCGCTTCAGTGACAACGTCGAGCACAGCTGCGCAAGGAACGC
CCGTCGTGGCCAGCCACGATAGCCGCGCTGCCTCGTCTTGGAGTTCATTCAGGGCACCGGACAGGTCGGT
CTTGACAAAAAGAACCGGGCGCCCCTGCGCTGACAGCCGGAACACGGCGGCATCAGAGCAGCCGATTGTC
TGTTGTGCCCAGTCATAGCCGAATAGCCTCTCCACCCAAGCGGCCGGAGAACCTGCGTGCAATCCATCTT
GTTCAATCATGCGAAACGATCCTCATCCTGTCTCTTGATCAGATCTTGATCCCCTGCGCCATCAGATCCT
TGGCGGCAAGAAAGCCATCCAGTTTACTTTGCAGGGCTTCCCAACCTTACCAGAGGGCGCCCCAGCTGGC
AATTCCGGTTCGCTTGCTGTCCATAAAACCGCCCAGTCTAGCTATCGCCATGTAAGCCCACTGCAAGCTA
CCTGCTTTCTCTTTGCGCTTGCGTTTTCCCTTGTCCAGATAGCCCAGTAGCTGACATTCATCCGGGGTCA
GCACCGTTTCTGCGGACTGGCTTTCTACGTGTTCCGCTTCCGGTGACCGCCTCGATGATCGCCGGGTGGG
CGTGGCCCAAGGAGGATCATCCAGCCATTCGGGGTCGTTCACTGGTTCCCCTTTCTGATTTCTGGCATAG
AAGAACCCCCGTGAACTGTGTGGTTCCGGGGGTTGCTGATTTTTGCGAGACTTCTCGCGCAATTCCCTAG
CTTAGGTGAAAACACCATGAAACACTAGGGAAACACCCATGAAACACCCATTAGGGCAGTAGGGCGGCTT
CTTCGTCTAGGGCTTGCATTTGGGCGGTGATCTGGTCTTTAGCGTGTGAAAGTGTGTCGTAGGTGGCGTG
CTCAATGCACTCGAACGTCACGTCATTTACCGGGTCACGGTGGGCAAAGAGAACTAGTGGGTTAGACATT
GTTTTCCTCGTTGTCGGTGGTGGTGAGCTTTTCTAGCCGCTCGGTAAACGCGGCGATCATGAACTCTTGG
AGGTTTTCACCGTTCTGCATGCCTGCGCGCTTCATGTCCTCACGTAGTGCCAAAGGAACGCGTGCGGTGA
CCACGACGGGCTTAGCCTTTGCCTGCGCTTCTAGTGCTTCGATGGTGGCTTGTGCCTGCGCTTGCTGCGC
CTGTAGTGCCTGTTGAGCTTCTTGTAGTTGCTGTTCTAGCTGTGCCTTGGTTGCCATGCTTTAAGACTCT
AGTAGCTTTCCTGCGATATGTCATGCGCATGCGTAGCAAACATTGTCCTGCAACTCATTCATTATGTGCA
GTGCTCCTGTTACTAGTCGTACATACTCATATTTACCTAGTCTGCATGCAGTGCATGCACATGCAGTCAT
GTCGTGCTAATGTGTAAAACATGTACATGCAGATTGCTGGGGGTGCAGGGGGCGGAGCCACCCTGTCCAT
GCGGGGTGTGGGGCTTGCCCCGCCGGTACAGACAGTGAGCACCGGGGCACCTAGTCGCGGATACCCCCCC
TAGGTATCGGACACGTAACCCTCCCATGTCGATGCAAATCTTTAACATTGAGTACGGGTAAGCTGGCACG
CATAGCCAAGCTAGGCGGCCACCAAACACCACTAAAAATTAATAGTCCCTAGACAAGACAAACCCCCGTG
CGAGCTACCAACTCATATGCACGGGGGCCACATAACCCGAAGGGGTTTCAATTGACAACCATAGCACTAG
CTAAGACAACGGGCACAACACCCGCACAAACTCGCACTGCGCAACCCCGCACAACATCGGGTCTAGGTAA
CACTGAAATAGAAGTGAACACCTCTAAGGAACCGCAGGTCAATGAGGGTTCTAAGGTCACTCGCGCTAGG
GCGTGGCGTAGGCAAAACGTCATGTACAAGATCACCAATAGTAAGGCTCTGGCGGGGTGCCATAGGTGGC
GCAGGGACGAAGCTGTTGCGGTGTCCTGGTCGTCTAACGGTGCTTCGCAGTTTGAGGGTCTGCAAAACTC
TCACTCTCGCTGGGGGTCATCTCTGGCTGAATTGGAAGTCATGGGCGAACGCCGCATTGAGCTGGCTATT
GCTACTAAGAATCACTTGGCGGCGGGTGGCGCGCTCATGATGTTTGTGGGCACTGTTCGACACAACCGCT
CACAGTCATTTGCGCAGGTTGAAGCGGGTATTAAGACTGCGTACTCTTCGATGGTGAAAACATCTCAGTG
GAAGAAAGAACGTGCACGGTACGGGGTGGAGCACACCTATAGTGACTATGAGGTCACAGACTCTTGGGCG
AACGGTTGGCACTTGCACCGCAACATGCTGTTGTTCTTGGATCGTCCACTGTCTGACGATGAACTCAAGG
CGTTTGAGGATTCCATGTTTTCCCGCTGGTCTGCTGGTGTGGTTAAGGCCGGTATGGACGCGCCACTGCG
TGAGCACGGGGTCAAACTTGATCAGGTGTCTACCTGGGGTGGAGACGCTGCGAAAATGGCAACCTACCTC
GCTAAGGGCATGTCTCAGGAACTGACTGGCTCCGCTACTAAAACCGCGTCTAAGGGGTCGTACACGCCGT
TTCAGATGTTGGATATGTTGGCCGATCAAAGCGACGCCGGCGAGGATATGGACGCTGTTTTGGTGGCTCG
GTGGCGTGAGTATGAGGTTGGTTCTAAAAACCTGCGTTCGTCCTGGTCACGTGGGGCTAAGCGTGCTTTG
GGCATTGATTACATAGACGCTGATGTACGTCGTGAAATGGAAGAAGAACTGTACAAGCTCGCCGGTCTGG
AAGCACCGGAACGGGTCGAATCAACCCGCGTTGCTGTTGCTTTGGTGAAGCCCGATGATTGGAAACTGAT
TCAGTCTGATTTCGCGGTTAGGCAGTACGTTCTCGATTGCGTGGATAAGGCTAAGGACGTGGCCGCTGCG
CAACGTGTCGCTAATGAGGTGCTGGCAAGTCTGGGTGTGGATTCCACCCCGTGCATGATCGTTATGGATG
ATGTGGACTTGGACGCGGTTCTGCCTACTCATGGGGACGCTACTAAGCGTGATCTGAATGCGGCGGTGTT
CGCGGGTAATGAGCAGACTATTCTTCGCACCCACTAAAAGCGGCATAAACCCCGTTCGATATTTTGTGCG
ATGAATTTATGGTCAATGTCGCGGGGGCAAACTATGATGGGTCTTGTTGTTTAGCTAGCTCACTCGGTCG
CTACGCTCCGGGCGTGAGACTGCGGCGGGCGCTGCGGACACATACAAAGTTACCCACAGATTCCGTGGAT
AAGCAGGGGACTAACATGTGAGGCAAAACAGCAGGGCCGCGCCGGTGGCGTTTTTCCATAGGCTCCGCCC
TCCTGCCAGAGTTCACATAAACAGACGCTTTTCCGGTGCATCTGTGGGAGCCGTGAGGCTCAACCATGAA
TCTGACAGTACGGGCGAAACCCGACAGGACTTAAAGATCCCCACCGTTTCCGGCGGGTCGCTCCCTCTTG
CGCTCTCCTGTTCCGACCCTGCCGTTTACCGGATACCTGTTCCGCCTTTCTCCCTTACGGGAAGTGTGGC
GCTTTCTCATAGCTCACACACTGGTATCTCGGCTCGGTGTAGGTCGTTCGCTCCAAGCTGGGCTGTAAGC
AAGAACTCCCCGTTCAGCCCGACTGCTGCGCCTTATCCGGTAACTGTTCACTTGAGTCCAACCCGGAAAA
GCACGGTAAAACGCCACTGGCAGCAGCCATTGGTAACTGGGAGTTCGCAGAGGATTTGTTTAGCTAAACA
CGCGGTTGCTCTTGAAGTGTGCGCCAAAGTCCGGCTACACTGGAAGGACAGATTTGGTTGCTGTGCTCTG
CGAAAGCCAGTTACCACGGTTAAGCAGTTCCCCAACTGACTTAACCTTCGATCAAACCACCTCCCCAGGT
GGTTTTTTCGTTTACAGGGCAAAAGATTACGCGCAGAAAAAAAGGATCTCAAGAAGATCCTTTGATCTTT
TCTACTGAACCGCTCTAGATTTCAGTGCAATTTATCTCTTCAAATGTAGCACCTGAAGTCAGCCCCATAC
GATATAAGTTGTAATTCTCATGTTAGTCATGCCCCGCGCCCACCGGAAGGAGCTGACTGGGTTGAAGGCT
CTCAAGGGCATCGGTCGAGATCCCGGTGCCTAATGAGTGAGCTAACTTACATTAATTGCGTTGCGC
